>Addgene plasmid #91808 | CPH3486 (YCp LEU2 Rpb1 F1492A) | addgene full sequence | sequence record 181052 | Addgene NGS Result
AACGCCAGGGTTTTCCCAGTCACGACGTTGTAAAACGACGGCCAGTGAATTGTAATACGACTCACTATAG
GGCGAATTGGAGCTCTTGGGAAGCTTCAGTACCGCGATTTTTCAGCTAATGGATCAGATGATATATAAAC
AAAAAGTGGGATACAGCATATCGACGCCTCCACTACAAATTAACAGAAGGATGAAAACCAATAAGAAAAT
TTCTAAAAGAAGAAGCCTGAAAAATCTCCATGGTGCCTTAAAAGGACTATTGAAAGAGTCCGGCAAGAAG
AGTGAGTCCAAAATACGAAAACATAGCGATTGCAATCCTGTTCATCGAGTATATCCGCCAAATATCGAAA
AACGGAAGACCAAAAAGGACGATGGAATTTCACGGCCAATTGCTGAAAGAAATGGTCATGTGTATATAAT
GTCCAAGGAAAACCACATCATCCCTAAACTAACCGATGATGAAGTCATGGAGCGCCACAAACTAGCAGAC
GAAAACATGAGAAAAGTGTGGTCCAACATCATAAGCAAATACGAGTCTATTGAAGAACAAGGAGACCTCG
TAGACCTGAAAACTGGTGAAATAGTTGAAGATAATGGGCATATCAAGACGCTGACGGCCAACAACAGCAC
GAAAGATAAAAGAACAAAATACACAAGCGTGCTCAGAGACATTATCGACATCAGCGACGAGGAAGATGGT
GATAAAAATGATGAATATACTCTTTGGGCTAACGATAGCGAGGCAAGCGATTCAGAGGTGGATGCTGACA
ACGACACTGAAGAGGAAAAAGACGAGAAATTGATAGACGCAGATTTCAAGAAGTACGAGGCCAAACTCTC
GAAAAGGATATTACGAGATTAAGGTGCTAAAATGCCGTATATTCGAATTTCATTACCATCAGAATATATA
TATATATATATGAGTCTATATTAGGGACTATCATACGGTAACCCGGACCTCCATTACCCGCATGACTTTA
CTCACTAAAGACGATTGTCGGTTTTAAACATTTTTTTTTTTTCATTTCGACCGTCGGTTCTCCTTAGTTT
GTTCAGTGGCAACAAGTGGACAAACAAGAAGAGCGTGCAGCACCATTCACCGCCAGCTTTGTATCGTCCT
TTAGAGTGCAGCAAGAACATTAATTGCTCTCACAGAGGTATCATAAGAACATCCGATTCGTTCATTAACT
GAAATCATATCTGTGTTGTTCTGATCGACTCTCTTTGTTAGTTTTATCTTCCATTTTTTTTTATTCCTTT
CATTTTCCAATAAAATTTGAACAGGATCGATATAAACAGATAAAAACCCTCCAAAGTTAACCATTTGTTT
ATATTTGCTTTTCTGCATAAGTTTTCCTAGCGAATTCCCTGATCAACTTTCAAGGAAAACTAAAACTACT
GTATTATAAGAGGTTTTTTTTTTCATTCCAGATTAATTTTGAAATACGATATCCTCAAGTTTATCTACCA
GAATATTTGACTAAGAAATCAAACTCTGTTAATAATAATATAATTATAAAAACCTCAACTAGAAACTCCA
AAAAAAAAAATTTACCATTTTTTACTTTCTATCCTTGTTAACCAAATTTCAAAAAAATTTTACCTTTTCT
TTTTCCAGAAGAGGGACCAATCATAAAGATAGCAATAACACTTTACCCCAAAATATAAATCAGACATGGT
AGGACAACAGTATTCTAGTGCTCCACTCCGTACAGTAAAAGAGGTCCAATTCGGTCTTTTCTCACCTGAA
GAAGTTAGAGCAATCAGTGTGGCCAAAATTAGATTTCCAGAGACAATGGATGAAACCCAGACGAGAGCGA
AAATTGGTGGTCTAAACGACCCTAGGTTAGGCTCTATTGATCGTAATCTGAAGTGTCAAACTTGTCAAGA
GGGTATGAACGAATGTCCTGGTCATTTTGGTCACATAGATTTAGCAAAACCTGTATTTCATGTTGGTTTT
ATTGCCAAAATTAAGAAAGTATGTGAGTGTGTCTGTATGCACTGTGGTAAGCTATTACTGGATGAACATA
ATGAATTAATGAGACAAGCTCTAGCAATCAAAGACAGTAAAAAAAGGTTTGCTGCAATTTGGACTTTATG
TAAAACAAAAATGGTCTGCGAAACAGATGTCCCTTCTGAAGATGATCCTACTCAGCTCGTATCAAGGGGA
GGTTGTGGTAATACACAGCCTACAATTCGTAAGGATGGGTTGAAATTAGTTGGTAGTTGGAAAAAAGATA
GAGCCACGGGGGATGCGGATGAACCAGAACTAAGAGTTTTAAGTACGGAGGAAATCTTGAATATTTTTAA
GCATATCTCAGTAAAAGACTTCACTAGTTTGGGTTTCAACGAAGTTTTTTCTCGTCCAGAATGGATGATT
TTAACATGCCTTCCTGTCCCACCACCACCGGTGCGTCCATCCATTTCCTTCAATGAATCTCAAAGAGGTG
AGGATGATTTAACCTTTAAACTTGCTGATATTTTAAAAGCTAATATTAGTTTGGAAACACTAGAGCATAA
CGGTGCTCCACATCATGCTATTGAAGAAGCAGAGAGTTTATTACAATTTCATGTTGCCACTTATATGGAT
AATGATATTGCTGGTCAACCACAAGCTCTGCAGAAGTCCGGCCGTCCCGTTAAATCTATTCGTGCTCGTT
TGAAGGGTAAAGAGGGTCGTATCAGAGGTAATTTAATGGGTAAGCGTGTGGATTTTTCGGCAAGAACTGT
TATTTCTGGTGATCCTAATTTGGAATTAGACCAAGTCGGTGTTCCAAAATCTATTGCCAAGACTTTAACA
TACCCAGAAGTGGTCACACCATATAACATAGATCGTCTGACGCAACTTGTTAGGAATGGACCAAATGAGC
ACCCCGGTGCCAAATACGTCATTCGTGATAGCGGAGACCGTATAGATTTAAGATACAGTAAAAGGGCAGG
TGATATTCAATTACAGTATGGGTGGAAAGTTGAACGTCATATTATGGACAATGATCCAGTTTTATTCAAC
CGTCAACCTTCGTTGCACAAAATGTCCATGATGGCCCACAGAGTAAAAGTTATTCCATATTCTACATTTA
GATTGAATTTGTCCGTTACATCTCCATACAATGCCGATTTCGACGGTGACGAAATGAATCTTCACGTTCC
TCAGTCTGAGGAAACAAGGGCGGAACTTTCTCAATTATGTGCTGTTCCTCTGCAAATTGTTTCACCACAA
TCTAACAAACCTTGTATGGGTATTGTTCAAGATACTTTGTGTGGTATTCGTAAACTGACATTAAGAGATA
CATTTATAGAACTTGATCAAGTTTTGAATATGCTTTATTGGGTTCCAGATTGGGATGGTGTTATTCCGAC
ACCTGCAATTATCAAGCCCAAACCTTTGTGGTCCGGTAAACAAATCTTGTCTGTGGCTATCCCAAACGGT
ATTCATTTACAACGTTTTGATGAGGGCACTACTCTGCTTTCTCCAAAGGATAATGGTATGCTTATTATTG
ACGGTCAAATCATTTTTGGTGTAGTAGAGAAAAAAACCGTTGGATCCTCCAATGGTGGTTTAATTCATGT
TGTTACGAGAGAAAAGGGACCTCAAGTTTGTGCTAAGTTGTTTGGTAACATACAGAAAGTTGTTAACTTT
TGGTTACTACATAATGGGTTTTCAACAGGTATTGGTGATACCATTGCGGACGGCCCAACAATGAGGGAAA
TTACAGAGACAATTGCAGAGGCTAAAAAGAAAGTTTTGGATGTTACGAAAGAAGCCCAGGCAAACTTATT
GACTGCTAAACATGGTATGACTCTCCGTGAGTCTTTTGAGGATAACGTTGTTCGGTTCCTAAATGAAGCA
AGAGATAAGGCAGGTCGTTTAGCTGAAGTCAATTTGAAAGATTTGAACAATGTGAAACAAATGGTTATGG
CAGGTTCCAAGGGTTCATTTATTAATATCGCGCAAATGTCAGCTTGTGTAGGACAGCAATCTGTTGAAGG
TAAACGTATTGCTTTTGGGTTCGTTGATCGTACCTTACCTCATTTCTCTAAAGATGATTACTCCCCAGAG
TCTAAAGGTTTTGTTGAGAACTCATATTTGAGAGGTTTGACCCCACAAGAATTTTTTTTCCATGCAATGG
GTGGTCGTGAAGGTCTTATCGATACCGCCGTCAAAACAGCCGAAACAGGTTATATTCAACGTCGTTTAGT
GAAAGCTCTAGAAGATATCATGGTTCATTACGATAACACCACAAGAAACTCATTGGGTAACGTTATTCAG
TTTATTTATGGTGAAGATGGTATGGATGCTGCGCATATTGAAAAGCAATCGCTAGATACTATTGGTGGCT
CCGATGCAGCTTTTGAAAAGAGATACAGAGTTGATTTATTGAATACAGACCATACCCTTGATCCCTCACT
ATTGGAATCCGGATCTGAGATACTTGGCGATTTGAAACTTCAAGTTCTCCTGGATGAAGAATACAAACAA
TTAGTGAAAGATCGTAAATTTTTGAGGGAAGTTTTTGTTGATGGTGAAGCAAACTGGCCATTACCAGTCA
ACATAAGACGTATTATTCAAAATGCTCAACAAACTTTCCACATAGATCATACGAAACCATCTGATTTAAC
AATCAAAGACATCGTTCTTGGTGTAAAGGATTTGCAAGAAAACTTATTAGTGTTGCGTGGTAAGAATGAA
ATTATACAAAATGCCCAGCGAGATGCAGTTACATTGTTCTGCTGTTTATTACGTTCCCGTTTGGCCACAC
GTAGAGTTCTACAAGAGTACAGACTAACAAAACAGGCATTCGATTGGGTATTAAGTAATATCGAGGCACA
ATTCCTCCGTTCTGTTGTTCACCCTGGTGAAATGGTTGGTGTTCTAGCAGCCCAATCCATTGGTGAACCA
GCCACACAAATGACCCTTAACACCTTCCATTTTGCTGGTGTTGCTTCCAAAAAAGTTACTTCTGGTGTCC
CCCGTTTAAAGGAAATTTTGAATGTGGCCAAAAACATGAAAACCCCTTCCTTGACTGTATACTTAGAGCC
CGGGCATGCTGCCGATCAAGAACAAGCGAAGTTGATCAGATCTGCTATCGAGCATACCACTTTAAAGAGT
GTCACTATTGCTTCAGAAATTTACTATGATCCTGATCCACGTTCCACAGTTATTCCAGAAGATGAAGAAA
TTATCCAACTTCATTTCTCATTATTGGATGAAGAGGCTGAACAATCTTTTGACCAACAATCACCTTGGTT
ATTACGTCTGGAACTGGATCGTGCAGCAATGAATGATAAAGACTTAACAATGGGTCAGGTTGGTGAAAGA
ATCAAGCAAACATTCAAAAATGATTTGTTTGTTATCTGGTCTGAAGACAACGATGAGAAGTTGATCATCC
GTTGTCGTGTTGTTCGTCCAAAGTCACTAGATGCTGAGACTGAAGCAGAAGAAGATCATATGTTGAAGAA
AATTGAGAACACAATGTTAGAGAATATTACATTACGTGGTGTAGAGAACATCGAGCGTGTTGTCATGATG
AAATATGACCGTAAAGTACCAAGTCCAACTGGTGAATACGTTAAGGAACCTGAATGGGTGTTGGAAACAG
ATGGTGTTAACTTATCTGAAGTTATGACTGTTCCTGGTATCGACCCAACCAGAATCTATACCAACTCCTT
CATTGATATAATGGAAGTTCTAGGTATTGAAGCTGGTCGTGCAGCCTTGTATAAAGAAGTTTACAATGTT
ATTGCTTCTGATGGTTCGTATGTTAACTACCGTCATATGGCTTTGTTAGTCGATGTTATGACAACCCAAG
GTGGCTTAACTTCTGTTACTCGTCATGGTTTCAACAGATCAAATACAGGTGCCTTAATGAGATGTTCATT
TGAAGAAACTGTCGAAATTTTGTTTGAAGCTGGTGCTTCAGCCGAATTAGATGATTGTCGTGGTGTTTCG
GAAAATGTCATTCTTGGTCAAATGGCTCCAATCGGTACCGGTGCATTTGATGTGATGATCGATGAGGAGT
CACTGGTAAAATACATGCCAGAACAAAAAATAACTGAGATTGAAGACGGACAAGATGGTGGCGTCACACC
ATACAGTAACGAAAGTGGTTTGGTCAATGCAGATCTTGACGTTAAAGATGAGCTAATGGCATCACCTCTG
GTTGATTCGGGTTCAAATGACGCTATGGCTGGAGGATTTACAGCGTACGGTGGTGCTGATTATGGTGAAG
CCACGTCTCCATTTGGTGCTTATGGTGAAGCACCTACATCTCCCGGATTTGGAGTCTCCTCACCAGGCTT
TTCTCCAACTTCCCCAACATACTCTCCTACCTCTCCAGCGTACTCACCAACATCACCATCGTACTCACCA
ACATCACCATCGTACTCGCCAACATCACCATCGTACTCACCTACATCACCATCGTATTCACCAACGTCAC
CATCATATTCGCCAACGTCACCATCATATTCGCCAACGTCGCCATCGTATTCTCCAACGTCACCATCGTA
TTCGCCAACGTCGCCTTCCTACTCTCCCACGTCGCCAAGCTACAGCCCTACGTCTCCTTCTTATTCTCCT
ACATCTCCATCATACTCTCCTACGTCACCAAGTTACAGCCCAACGTCACCAAGTTACAGCCCAACGTCTC
CAGCCTATTCCCCAACATCACCAAGTTATAGTCCTACATCGCCTTCATACTCTCCAACATCACCATCCTA
TTCCCCAACATCACCTTCTTACTCTCCCACCTCTCCAAACTATAGCCCTACTTCACCTTCTTACTCCCCA
ACATCTCCAGGCTACAGCCCAGGATCTCCTGCATATTCTCCAAAGCAAGACGAACAAAAGCATAATGAAA
ATGAAAATTCCAGATGATATAGTATATCATCCTTACGTATTTGACGTTATTACATTATATATAGTTTCTC
AAATAATATTTCTAGTTTATTTTTGTATCATAATAAAAACGTATACCAAATATACCATTATTTTTCATAG
CATTATGGTAGGGATAGGGAATCAAGTAACTAATTTATATCCGCAGAGCATTGGGAAAACCAACGGCGCT
AGTAAATGCATTTAAATTACGTCCGTCCAACTTCTAAGCTTAAGGGTTTCTCGAGGGGGGGCCCGGTACC
AGCTTTTGTTCCCTTTAGTGAGGGTTAATTTCGAGCTTGGCGTAATCATGGTCATAGCTGTTTCCTGTGT
GAAATTGTTATCCGCTCACAATTCCACACAACATACGAGCCGGAAGCATAAAGTGTAAAGCCTGGGGTGC
CTAATGAGTGAGCTAACTCACATTAATTGCGTTGCGCTCACTGCCCGCTTTCCAGTCGGGAAACCTGTCG
TGCCAGCTGCATTAATGAATCGGCCAACGCGCGGGGAGAGGCGGTTTGCGTATTGGGCGCTCTTCCGCTT
CCTCGCTCACTGACTCGCTGCGCTCGGTCGTTCGGCTGCGGCGAGCGGTATCAGCTCACTCAAAGGCGGT
AATACGGTTATCCACAGAATCAGGGGATAACGCAGGAAAGAACATGTGAGCAAAAGGCCAGCAAAAGGCC
AGGAACCGTAAAAAGGCCGCGTTGCTGGCGTTTTTCCATAGGCTCCGCCCCCCTGACGAGCATCACAAAA
ATCGACGCTCAAGTCAGAGGTGGCGAAACCCGACAGGACTATAAAGATACCAGGCGTTTCCCCCTGGAAG
CTCCCTCGTGCGCTCTCCTGTTCCGACCCTGCCGCTTACCGGATACCTGTCCGCCTTTCTCCCTTCGGGA
AGCGTGGCGCTTTCTCATAGCTCACGCTGTAGGTATCTCAGTTCGGTGTAGGTCGTTCGCTCCAAGCTGG
GCTGTGTGCACGAACCCCCCGTTCAGCCCGACCGCTGCGCCTTATCCGGTAACTATCGTCTTGAGTCCAA
CCCGGTAAGACACGACTTATCGCCACTGGCAGCAGCCACTGGTAACAGGATTAGCAGAGCGAGGTATGTA
GGCGGTGCTACAGAGTTCTTGAAGTGGTGGCCTAACTACGGCTACACTAGAAGAACAGTATTTGGTATCT
GCGCTCTGCTGAAGCCAGTTACCTTCGGAAAAAGAGTTGGTAGCTCTTGATCCGGCAAACAAACCACCGC
TGGTAGCGGTGGTTTTTTTGTTTGCAAGCAGCAGATTACGCGCAGAAAAAAAGGATCTCAAGAAGATCCT
TTGATCTTTTCTACGGGGTCTGACGCTCAGTGGAACGAAAACTCACGTTAAGGGATTTTGGTCATGAGAT
TATCAAAAAGGATCTTCACCTAGATCCTTTTAAATTAAAAATGAAGTTTTAAATCAATCTAAAGTATATA
TGAGTAAACTTGGTCTGACAGTTACCAATGCTTAATCAGTGAGGCACCTATCTCAGCGATCTGTCTATTT
CGTTCATCCATAGTTGCCTGACTCCCCGTCGTGTAGATAACTACGATACGGGAGGGCTTACCATCTGGCC
CCAGTGCTGCAATGATACCGCGAGACCCACGCTCACCGGCTCCAGATTTATCAGCAATAAACCAGCCAGC
CGGAAGGGCCGAGCGCAGAAGTGGTCCTGCAACTTTATCCGCCTCCATCCAGTCTATTAATTGTTGCCGG
GAAGCTAGAGTAAGTAGTTCGCCAGTTAATAGTTTGCGCAACGTTGTTGCCATTGCTACAGGCATCGTGG
TGTCACGCTCGTCGTTTGGTATGGCTTCATTCAGCTCCGGTTCCCAACGATCAAGGCGAGTTACATGATC
CCCCATGTTGTGCAAAAAAGCGGTTAGCTCCTTCGGTCCTCCGATCGTTGTCAGAAGTAAGTTGGCCGCA
GTGTTATCACTCATGGTTATGGCAGCACTGCATAATTCTCTTACTGTCATGCCATCCGTAAGATGCTTTT
CTGTGACTGGTGAGTACTCAACCAAGTCATTCTGAGAATAGTGTATGCGGCGACCGAGTTGCTCTTGCCC
GGCGTCAATACGGGATAATACCGCGCCACATAGCAGAACTTTAAAAGTGCTCATCATTGGAAAACGTTCT
TCGGGGCGAAAACTCTCAAGGATCTTACCGCTGTTGAGATCCAGTTCGATGTAACCCACTCGTGCACCCA
ACTGATCTTCAGCATCTTTTACTTTCACCAGCGTTTCTGGGTGAGCAAAAACAGGAAGGCAAAATGCCGC
AAAAAAGGGAATAAGGGCGACACGGAAATGTTGAATACTCATACTCTTCCTTTTTCAATATTATTGAAGC
ATTTATCAGGGTTATTGTCTCATGAGCGGATACATATTTGAATGTATTTAGAAAAATAAACAAATAGGGG
TTCCGCGCACATTTCCCCGAAAAGTGCCACCTGACGTCTAAGAAACCATTATTATCATGACATTAACCTA
TAAAAATAGGCGTATCACGAGGCCCTTTCGTCTGGATAATACCGCGCCACATAGCAGAACTTTAAAAGTG
CTCATCATTGGAAAACGTTCTTCGGGGCGAAAACTCTCAAGGATCTTACCGCTGTTGAGATCCAGTTCGA
TGTAACCCACTCGTGCACCCAACTGATCTTCAGCATCTTTTACTTTCACCAGCGTTTCTGGGTGAGCAAA
AACAGGAAGGCAAAATGCCGCAAAAAAGGGAATAAGGGCGACACGGAAATGTTGAATACTCATACTCTTC
CTTTTTCAATATTATTGAAGCATTTATCAGGGTTATTGTCTCATGAGCGGATACATATTTGAATGTATTT
AGAAAAATAAACAAATAGGGGTTCCGCGCACATTTCCCCGAAAAGTGCCACCTGGGTCCTTTTCATCACG
TGCTATAAAAATAATTATAATTTAAATTTTTTAATATAAATATATAAATTAAAAATAGAAAGTAAAAAAA
GAAATTAAAGAAAAAATAGTTTTTGTTTTCCGAAGATGTAAAAGACTCTAGGGGGATCGCCAACAAATAC
TACCTTTTATCTTGCTCTTCCTGCTCTCAGGTATTAATGCCGAATTGTTTCATCTTGTCTGTGTAGAAGA
CCACACACGAAAATCCTGTGATTTTACATTTTACTTATCGTTAATCGAATGTATATCTATTTAATCTGCT
TTTCTTGTCTAATAAATATATATGTAAAGTACGCTTTTTGTTGAAATTTTTTAAACCTTTGTTTATTTTT
TTTTCTTCATTCCGTAACTCTTCTACCTTCTTTATTTACTTTCTAAAATCCAAATACAAAACATAAAAAT
AAATAAACACAGAGTAAATTCCCAAATTATTCCATCATTAAAAGATACGAGGCGCGTGTAAGTTACAGGC
AAGCGATCCGTCCTAAGAAACCATTATTATCATGACATTAACCTATAAAAATAGGCGTATCACGAGGCCC
TTTCGTCTCGCGCGTTTCGGTGATGACGGTGAAAACCTCTGACACATGCAGCTCCCGGAGACGGTCACAG
CTTGTCTGTAAGCGGATGCCGGGAGCAGACAAGCCCGTCAGGGCGCGTCAGCGGGTGTTGGCGGGTGTCG
GGGCTGGCTTAACTATGCGGCATCAGAGCAGATTGTACTGAGAGTGCACCATATCGACTACGTCGTTAAG
GCCGTTTCTGACAGAGTAAAATTCTTGAGGGAACTTTCACCATTATGGGAAATGGTTCAAGAAGGTATTG
ACTTAAACTCCATCAAATGGTCAGGTCATTGAGTGTTTTTTATTTGTTGTATTTTTTTTTTTTTAGAGAA
AATCCTCCAATATATAAATTAGGAATCATAGTTTCATGATTTTCTGTTACACCTAACTTTTTGTGTGGTG
CCCTCCTCCTTGTCAATATTAATGTTAAAGTGCAATTCTTTTTCCTTATCACGTTGAGCCATTAGTATCA
ATTTGCTTACCTGTATTCCTTTACATCCTCCTTTTTCTCCTTCTTGATAAATGTATGTAGATTGCGTATA
TAGTTTCGTCTACCCTATGAACATATTCCATTTTGTAATTTCGTGTCGTTTCTATTATGAATTTCATTTA
TAAAGTTTATGTACAAATATCATAAAAAAAGAGAATCTTTTTAAGCAAGGATTTTCTTAACTTCTTCGGC
GACAGCATCACCGACTTCGGTGGTACTGTTGGAACCACCTAAATCACCAGTTCTGATACCTGCATCCAAA
ACCTTTTTAACTGCATCTTCAATGGCCTTACCTTCTTCAGGCAAGTTCAATGACAATTTCAACATCATTG
CAGCAGACAAGATAGTGGCGATAGGGTTGACCTTATTCTTTGGCAAATCTGGAGCAGAACCGTGGCATGG
TTCGTACAAACCAAATGCGGTGTTCTTGTCTGGCAAAGAGGCCAAGGACGCAGATGGCAACAAACCCAAG
GAACCTGGGATAACGGAGGCTTCATCGGAGATGATATCACCAAACATGTTGCTGGTGATTATAATACCAT
TTAGGTGGGTTGGGTTCTTAACTAGGATCATGGCGGCAGAATCAATCAATTGATGTTGAACCTTCAATGT
AGGGAATTCGTTCTTGATGGTTTCCTCCACAGTTTTTCTCCATAATCTTGAAGAGGCCAAAACATTAGCT
TTATCCAAGGACCAAATAGGCAATGGTGGCTCATGTTGTAGGGCCATGAAAGCGGCCATTCTTGTGATTC
TTTGCACTTCTGGAACGGTGTATTGTTCACTATCCCAAGCGACACCATCACCATCGTCTTCCTTTCTCTT
ACCAAAGTAAATACCTCCCACTAATTCTCTGACAACAACGAAGTCAGTACCTTTAGCAAATTGTGGCTTG
ATTGGAGATAAGTCTAAAAGAGAGTCGGATGCAAAGTTACATGGTCTTAAGTTGGCGTACAATTGAAGTT
CTTTACGGATTTTTAGTAAACCTTGTTCAGGTCTAACACTACCGGTACCCCATTTAGGACCACCCACAGC
ACCTAACAAAACGGCATCAGCCTTCTTGGAGGCTTCCAGCGCCTCATCTGGAAGTGGAACACCTGTAGCA
TCGATAGCAGCACCACCAATTAAATGATTTTCGAAATCGAACTTGACATTGGAACGAACATCAGAAATAG
CTTTAAGAACCTTAATGGCTTCGGCTGTGATTTCTTGACCAACGTGGTCACCTGGCAAAACGACGATCTT
CTTAGGGGCAGACATTAGAATGGTATATCCTTGAAATATATATATATATATTGCTGAAATGTAAAAGGTA
AGAAAAGTTAGAAAGTAAGACGATTGCTAACCACCTATTGGAAAAAACAATAGGTCCTTAAATAATATTG
TCAACTTCAAGTATTGTGATGCAAGCATTTAGTCATGAACGCTTCTCTATTCTATATGAAAAGCCGGTTC
CGGCGCTCTCACCTTTCCTTTTTCTCCCAATTTTTCAGTTGAAAAAGGTATATGCGTCAGGCGACCTCTG
AAATTAACAAAAAATTTCCAGTCATCGAATTTGATTCTGTGCGATAGCGCCCCTGTGTGTTCTCGTTATG
TTGAGGAAAAAAATAATGGTTGCTAAGAGATTCGAACTCTTGCATCTTACGATACCTGAGTATTCCCACA
GTTAACTGCGGTCAAGATATTTCTTGAATCAGGCGCCTTAGACCGCTCGGCCAAACAACCAATTACTTGT
TGAGAAATAGAGTATAATTATCCTATAAATATAACGTTTTTGAACACACATGAACAAGGAAGTACAGGAC
AATTGATTTTGAAGAGAATGTGGATTTTGATGTAATTGTTGGGATTCCATTTTTAATAAGGCAATAATAT
TAGGTATGTAGATATACTAGAAGTTCTCCTCGACCGGTCGATATGCGGTGTGAAATACCGCACAGATGCG
TAAGGAGAAAATACCGCATCAGGAAATTGTAAGCGTTAATATTTTGTTAAAATTCGCGTTAAATTTTTGT
TAAATCAGCTCATTTTTTAACCAATAGGCCGAAATCGGCAAAATCCCTTATAAATCAAAAGAATAGACCG
AGATAGGGT
[37 nt withheld, positions 12960-12996]
AAAGAACGTGGACTCCAACGTCAAAGG
[49 nt withheld, positions 13024-13072]
T
[91 nt withheld, positions 13074-13164]
G
[124 nt withheld, positions 13166-13289]
CCATTCGCCATTCAGGCTGCGCAACTGTTGGGAAGGGCGATCGGTGCGGGCCTCTTCGCTATTACGCCAG
CTGGCGAAAGGGGGATGTGCTGCAAGGCGATTAAGTTGGGT
Features (pLannotate 1.2.2; 24 found; start..end, strand, type, name):
     53..71      +  promoter       T7 promoter: promoter for bacteriophage T7 RNA polymerase
    191..859     +  CDS            SCM3: SCM3_YEAST - Experimental evidence at protein level: Swiss-Prot protein existence level 1. From Saccharomyces cerevisiae (strain ATCC 204508 / S288c) (Baker's yeast).
   1676..6289    +  CDS            RPO21 (fragment): RPB1_YEAST - Also known as RPB1, RPB220, SUA8. Experimental evidence at protein level: Swiss-Prot protein existence level 1. DNA-dependent RNA polymerase catalyzes the transcription of DNA into RNA using the four ribonucleoside triphosphates as substrates. Largest and catalytic component of RNA polymerase II which synthesizes mRNA precursors and many functional non-coding RNAs. Forms the polymerase active center together with the second largest subunit. Pol II is the central component of the basal RNA polymerase II transcription machinery. During a transcription cycle, Pol II, general transcri
   7120..7140    +  misc_feature   MCS (fragment): pBluescript multiple cloning site
   7152..7170    -  promoter       T3 promoter: promoter for bacteriophage T3 RNA polymerase
   7213..7235    -  protein_bind   lac operator (fragment): The lac repressor binds to the lac operator to inhibit transcription in E. coli. This inhibition can be relieved by adding lactose or isopropyl-β-D-thiogalactopyranoside (IPTG). lac repressor encoded by lacI
   7239..7269    -  promoter       lac promoter: promoter for the E. coli lac operon
   7284..7305    -  protein_bind   CAP binding site: CAP binding activates transcription in the presence of cAMP. E. coli catabolite activator protein
   7318..7410    -  CDS            lacI (fragment): lac repressor; lacI; The lac repressor binds to the lac operator to inhibit transcription in E. coli. This inhibition can be relieved by adding lactose or isopropyl-β-D-thiogalactopyranoside (IPTG).
   7593..8181    -  rep_origin     ori: high-copy-number ColE1/pMB1/pBR322/pUC origin of replication
   8352..9212    -  CDS            AmpR: β-lactamase; bla; confers resistance to ampicillin, carbenicillin, and related antibiotics
   9213..9317    -  promoter       AmpR promoter: bla
   9414..9653    -  CDS            AmpR (fragment): β-lactamase; bla; confers resistance to ampicillin, carbenicillin, and related antibiotics
   9654..9758    -  promoter       AmpR promoter: bla
   9795..10298   +  misc_feature   CEN/ARS: S. cerevisiae CEN6 centromere fused to an autonomously replicating sequence
  10367..10402   +  CDS            rop (fragment): Rop protein, which maintains plasmids at low copy number; rop
  10504..10554   +  misc_feature   bom (fragment): basis of mobility region from pBR322
  10553..10669   +  CDS            NFS1 (fragment): NFS1_YEAST - Also known as SPL1 From Saccharomyces cerevisiae (strain ATCC 204508 / S288c) (Baker's yeast).
  11031..12125   -  CDS            LEU2: 3-isopropylmalate dehydrogenase, required for leucine biosynthesis; S. cerevisiae LEU2; yeast auxotrophic marker
  12126..12533   -  promoter       LEU2 promoter: S. cerevisiae LEU2
  12673..12750   -  CDS            YO192_YEAST (fragment): Experimental evidence at protein level: Swiss-Prot protein existence level 1. From Saccharomyces cerevisiae (strain ATCC 204508 / S288c) (Baker's yeast).
  12781..12833   +  misc_feature   bom (fragment): basis of mobility region from pBR322
  12861..13289   -  rep_origin     f1 ori (sequence partly withheld): f1 bacteriophage origin of replication; arrow indicates direction of (+) strand synthesis
  13293..50      -  CDS            lacZα (fragment) (across the origin): LacZα fragment of β-galactosidase; lacZ fragment
