[The description below was written by a language model from this plasmid's Addgene catalogue record and pLannotate feature annotations shown in this document.]
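Description:
CPH3486 (YCp LEU2 Rpb1 F1492A) is a low-copy centromeric yeast shuttle plasmid built on pRS315 that expresses a point-mutant form of the largest subunit of Saccharomyces cerevisiae RNA polymerase II. In yeast it is maintained through a CEN6/ARS element, which keeps the plasmid near single copy and mitotically stable, and it is selected by LEU2 complementation of leucine auxotrophy, with LEU2 driven by its own promoter. In E. coli it replicates from a ColE1/pUC-type origin under ampicillin selection. An f1 origin, flanking T7 and T3 promoters, and remnants of the lacZα/pBluescript cloning region are carried over from the backbone. The feature table also reports a second, partial AmpR fragment with its own promoter copy.

The insert is RPO21 (RPB1), cloned between SphI and XhoI sites, with phenylalanine 1492 changed to alanine. Expression depends on the endogenous RPB1 promoter and 3′ untranslated region added to the backbone, so the mutant subunit should be produced at roughly native levels rather than overexpressed. The annotated genomic segment upstream of the gene also includes the neighbouring SCM3 open reading frame. The annotation marks the RPO21 coding sequence only as a fragment, and the sequenced record is 13,400 nt, somewhat longer than the catalogued total size. The associated study concerns recruitment of Spt6 through its SH2 domains to the phosphorylated linker region of Rpb1. This suggests the plasmid serves to test how this substitution affects that interaction in vivo, although the record states the purpose only as yeast expression of the mutant.
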