Addgene plasmid #91808: CPH3486 (YCp LEU2 Rpb1 F1492A)
Purpose: Yeast expression of S. cerevisiae Rpb1 with a F1492A mutation
Depositing lab: Chris Hill. Depositing organization: University of Utah. Publication: A novel SH2 recognition mechanism recruits Spt6 to the doubly phosphorylated RNA polymerase II linker at sites of transcription. Sdano MA, Fulcher JM, Palani S, Chandrasekharan MB, Parnell TJ, Whitby FG, Formosa T, Hill CP. Elife. 2017 Aug 16;6. pii: 28723. doi: 10.7554/eLife.28723. PubMed 28826505.
Backbone
  Vector backbone: pRS315
  Backbone manufacturer: ATCC
  Backbone size w/o insert (bp): 7771
  Total vector size (bp): 12970
  Modifications to backbone: Addition of endogenous RPB1 promoter and 3’ untranslated regions
  Vector type: Yeast Expression
  Selectable markers: LEU2
Growth in bacteria
  Bacterial resistance: Ampicillin, 100 μg/mL
  Growth temperature: 37°C
  Growth strain: DH5alpha
  Copy number: Low Copy
Gene/Insert
  Gene/Insert name: RPO21 (alt name: RPB1, RPB220, SUA8, B220)
  Species: S. cerevisiae (budding yeast)
  Insert size (bp): 5199
  Mutation: changed phenylalanine 1492 to alanine
  GenBank ID: NM_001180200.1
  Entrez Gene: RPO21 (a.k.a. YDL140C, RPB1, RPB220, SIT1, SUA8)
  Promoter: Endogenous Rpb1 promoter
  Cloning method: Restriction Enzyme; 5′ cloning site Sph1 (not destroyed); 3′ cloning site Xho1 (not destroyed)
  Sequencing primers: 5′ CTGTTTCCAACACCCAT; 3′ M13R
Resource information
  A portion of this plasmid was derived from a plasmid made by: This plasmid was derived from pCK859, a gift from Craig Kaplan at Texas A&M University.
Terms and licenses: Academic/Nonprofit Terms; Industry Terms: Not Available to Industry
How to cite: CPH3486 (YCp LEU2 Rpb1 F1492A) was a gift from Chris Hill (Addgene plasmid # 91808 ; http://n2t.net/addgene:91808 ; RRID:Addgene_91808)
